>Addgene plasmid #123313 | pN3-pHluorinCAAX | depositor full sequence | sequence record 235329 | pN3-pHluorinCAAX sequence 4777 bps
TAGTTATTAATAGTAATCAATTACGGGGTCATTAGTTCATAGCCCATATATGGAGTTCCGCGTTACATAA
CTTACGGTAAATGGCCCGCCTGGCTGACCGCCCAACGACCCCCGCCCATTGACGTCAATAATGACGTATG
TTCCCATAGTAACGCCAATAGGGACTTTCCATTGACGTCAATGGGTGGAGTATTTACGGTAAACTGCCCA
CTTGGCAGTACATCAAGTGTATCATATGCCAAGTACGCCCCCTATTGACGTCAATGACGGTAAATGGCCC
GCCTGGCATTATGCCCAGTACATGACCTTATGGGACTTTCCTACTTGGCAGTACATCTACGTATTAGTCA
TCGCTATTACCATGGTGATGCGGTTTTGGCAGTACATCAATGGGCGTGGATAGCGGTTTGACTCACGGGG
ATTTCCAAGTCTCCACCCCATTGACGTCAATGGGAGTTTGTTTTGGCACCAAAATCAACGGGACTTTCCA
AAATGTCGTAACAACTCCGCCCCATTGACGCAAATGGGCGGTAGGCGTGTACGGTGGGAGGTCTATATAA
GCAGAGCTGGTTTAGTGAACCGTCAGATCCGCTAGCGCTACCGGACTCAGATCTCGAGCTCAAGCTTCGA
ATTCTGCAGTCGACGGTACCGCGGGCCCGGGATCCATCGCCACCATGGTGAGTAAAGGAGAAGAACTTTT
CACTGGAGTTGTCCCAATTCTTGTTGAATTAGATGGTGATGTTAATGGGCACAAATTTTCTGTCAGTGGA
GAGGGTGAAGGTGATGCAACATACGGAAAACTTACCCTTAAATTTATTTGCACTACTGGAAAACTACCTG
TTCCTTGGCCAACACTTGTCACTACTTTAACTTATGGTGTTCAATGCTTTTCAAGATACCCAGATCATAT
GAAACGGCATGACTTTTTCAAGAGTGCCATGCCCGAAGGTTATGTACAGGAAAGAACTATATTTTTCAAA
GATGACGGGAACTACAAGACACGTGCTGAAGTCAAGTTTGAAGGTGATACCCTTGTTAATAGAATCGAGT
TAAAAGGTATTGATTTTAAAGAAGATGGAAACATTCTTGGACACAAATTGGAATACAACTATAACGATCA
CCAGGTGTACATCATGGCAGACAAACAAAAGAATGGAATCAAAGCTAACTTCAAAATTAGACACAACATT
GAAGATGGAGGCGTTCAACTAGCAGACCATTATCAACAAAATACTCCAATTGGCGATGGGCCCGTCCTTT
TACCAGACAACCATTACCTGTTTACAACTTCTACTCTTTCGAAAGATCCCAACGAAAAGAGAGACCACAT
GGTCCTTCTTGAGTTTGTAACAGCTGCTGGGATTACACATGGCATGGATGAACTATACAAAGATGGTAAA
AAGAAGAAAAAGAAGTCAAAGACAAAGTGTGTAATTATGTAAAGCGGCCGCGACTCTAGATCATAATCAG
CCATACCACATTTGTAGAGGTTTTACTTGCTTTAAAAAACCTCCCACACCTCCCCCTGAACCTGAAACAT
AAAATGAATGCAATTGTTGTTGTTAACTTGTTTATTGCAGCTTATAATGGTTACAAATAAAGCAATAGCA
TCACAAATTTCACAAATAAAGCATTTTTTTCACTGCATTCTAGTTGTGGTTTGTCCAAACTCATCAATGT
ATCTTAAGGCGTAAATTGTAAGCGTTAATATTTTGTTAAAATTCGCGTTAAATTTTTGTTAAATCAGCTC
ATTTTTTAACCAATAGGCCGAAATCGGCAAAATCCCTTATAAATCAAAAGAATAGACCGAGATAGGGT
[37 nt withheld, positions 1819-1855]
AAAGAACGTGGACTCCAACGTCAAAGG
[49 nt withheld, positions 1883-1931]
T
[91 nt withheld, positions 1933-2023]
G
[124 nt withheld, positions 2025-2148]
CAGGTGGCACTTTTCGGGGAAATGTGCGCGGAACCCCTATTTGTTTATTTTTCTAAATACATTCAAATAT
GTATCCGCTCATGAGACAATAACCCTGATAAATGCTTCAATAATATTGAAAAAGGAAGAGTCCTGAGGCG
GAAAGAACCAGCTGTGGAATGTGTGTCAGTTAGGGTGTGGAAAGTCCCCAGGCTCCCCAGCAGGCAGAAG
TATGCAAAGCATGCATCTCAATTAGTCAGCAACCAGGTGTGGAAAGTCCCCAGGCTCCCCAGCAGGCAGA
AGTATGCAAAGCATGCATCTCAATTAGTCAGCAACCATAGTCCCGCCCCTAACTCCGCCCATCCCGCCCC
TAACTCCGCCCAGTTCCGCCCATTCTCCGCCCCATGGCTGACTAATTTTTTTTATTTATGCAGAGGCCGA
GGCCGCCTCGGCCTCTGAGCTATTCCAGAAGTAGTGAGGAGGCTTTTTTGGAGGCCTAGGCTTTTGCAAA
GATCGATCAAGAGACAGGATGAGGATCGTTTCGCATGATTGAACAAGATGGATTGCACGCAGGTTCTCCG
GCCGCTTGGGTGGAGAGGCTATTCGGCTATGACTGGGCACAACAGACAATCGGCTGCTCTGATGCCGCCG
TGTTCCGGCTGTCAGCGCAGGGGCGCCCGGTTCTTTTTGTCAAGACCGACCTGTCCGGTGCCCTGAATGA
ACTGCAAGACGAGGCAGCGCGGCTATCGTGGCTGGCCACGACGGGCGTTCCTTGCGCAGCTGTGCTCGAC
GTTGTCACTGAAGCGGGAAGGGACTGGCTGCTATTGGGCGAAGTGCCGGGGCAGGATCTCCTGTCATCTC
ACCTTGCTCCTGCCGAGAAAGTATCCATCATGGCTGATGCAATGCGGCGGCTGCATACGCTTGATCCGGC
TACCTGCCCATTCGACCACCAAGCGAAACATCGCATCGAGCGAGCACGTACTCGGATGGAAGCCGGTCTT
GTCGATCAGGATGATCTGGACGAAGAGCATCAGGGGCTCGCGCCAGCCGAACTGTTCGCCAGGCTCAAGG
CGAGCATGCCCGACGGCGAGGATCTCGTCGTGACCCATGGCGATGCCTGCTTGCCGAATATCATGGTGGA
AAATGGCCGCTTTTCTGGATTCATCGACTGTGGCCGGCTGGGTGTGGCGGACCGCTATCAGGACATAGCG
TTGGCTACCCGTGATATTGCTGAAGAGCTTGGCGGCGAATGGGCTGACCGCTTCCTCGTGCTTTACGGTA
TCGCCGCTCCCGATTCGCAGCGCATCGCCTTCTATCGCCTTCTTGACGAGTTCTTCTGAGCGGGACTCTG
GGGTTCGAAATGACCGACCAAGCGACGCCCAACCTGCCATCACGAGATTTCGATTCCACCGCCGCCTTCT
ATGAAAGGTTGGGCTTCGGAATCGTTTTCCGGGACGCCGGCTGGATGATCCTCCAGCGCGGGGATCTCAT
GCTGGAGTTCTTCGCCCACCCTAGGGGGAGGCTAACTGAAACACGGAAGGAGACAATACCGGAAGGAACC
CGCGCTATGACGGCAATAAAAAGACAGAATAAAACGCACGGTGTTGGGTCGTTTGTTCATAAACGCGGGG
TTCGGTCCCAGGGCTGGCACTCTGTCGATACCCCACCGAGACCCCATTGGGGCCAATACGCCCGCGTTTC
TTCCTTTTCCCCACCCCACCCCCCAAGTTCGGGTGAAGGCCCAGGGCTCGCAGCCAACGTCGGGGCGGCA
GGCCCTGCCATAGCCTCAGGTTACTCATATATACTTTAGATTGATTTAAAACTTCATTTTTAATTTAAAA
GGATCTAGGTGAAGATCCTTTTTGATAATCTCATGACCAAAATCCCTTAACGTGAGTTTTCGTTCCACTG
AGCGTCAGACCCCGTAGAAAAGATCAAAGGATCTTCTTGAGATCCTTTTTTTCTGCGCGTAATCTGCTGC
TTGCAAACAAAAAAACCACCGCTACCAGCGGTGGTTTGTTTGCCGGATCAAGAGCTACCAACTCTTTTTC
CGAAGGTAACTGGCTTCAGCAGAGCGCAGATACCAAATACTGTCCTTCTAGTGTAGCCGTAGTTAGGCCA
CCACTTCAAGAACTCTGTAGCACCGCCTACATACCTCGCTCTGCTAATCCTGTTACCAGTGGCTGCTGCC
AGTGGCGATAAGTCGTGTCTTACCGGGTTGGACTCAAGACGATAGTTACCGGATAAGGCGCAGCGGTCGG
GCTGAACGGGGGGTTCGTGCACACAGCCCAGCTTGGAGCGAACGACCTACACCGAACTGAGATACCTACA
GCGTGAGCTATGAGAAAGCGCCACGCTTCCCGAAGGGAGAAAGGCGGACAGGTATCCGGTAAGCGGCAGG
GTCGGAACAGGAGAGCGCACGAGGGAGCTTCCAGGGGGAAACGCCTGGTATCTTTATAGTCCTGTCGGGT
TTCGCCACCTCTGACTTGAGCGTCGATTTTTGTGATGCTCGTCAGGGGGGCGGAGCCTATGGAAAAACGC
CAGCAACGCGGCCTTTTTACGGTTCCTGGCCTTTTGCTGGCCTTTTGCTCACATGTTCTTTCCTGCGTTA
TCCCCTGATTCTGTGGATAACCGTATTACCGCCATGCAT
Features (pLannotate 1.2.2; 15 found; start..end, strand, type, name):
     61..364     +  enhancer       CMV enhancer: human cytomegalovirus immediate early enhancer
    365..568     +  promoter       CMV promoter: human cytomegalovirus (CMV) immediate early promoter
    609..665     +  misc_feature   MCS: multiple cloning site
    679..1391    +  CDS            superecliptic pHluorin (fragment): pH-sensitive mutant of green fluorescent protein (Ng et al., 2002) excited strongly by blue light at neutral pH but minimally fluorescent at acidic pH
   1388..1442    +  CDS            K-Ras (fragment): human small GTPase proto-oncoprotein
   1459..1542    +  CDS            large T antigen (fragment): large T antigen from SV40 (simian virus 40)
   1565..1686    +  polyA_signal   SV40 poly(A) signal: SV40 polyadenylation signal
   1720..2148    -  rep_origin     f1 ori (sequence partly withheld): f1 bacteriophage origin of replication; arrow indicates direction of (+) strand synthesis
   2175..2279    +  promoter       AmpR promoter: bla
   2281..2638    +  promoter       SV40 promoter: SV40 enhancer and early promoter
   2673..3467    +  CDS            NeoR/KanR: aminoglycoside phosphotransferase from Tn5; aph(3')-II (or nptII); confers resistance to neomycin, kanamycin, and G418 (Geneticin®)
   3488..3640    +  CDS            ble (fragment): BLE_KLEPN - Experimental evidence at protein level: Swiss-Prot protein existence level 1. Binding protein with a strong affinity to the bleomycin family of antibiotics. Binds to CL990; an antimitotic-antibiotic compound. From Klebsiella pneumoniae.
   3699..3746    +  polyA_signal   HSV TK poly(A) signal: herpes simplex virus thymidine kinase polyadenylation signal (Cole and Stacy, 1985)
   3837..3853    -  polyA_signal   bGH poly(A) signal (fragment): bovine growth hormone polyadenylation signal
   4075..4663    +  rep_origin     ori: high-copy-number ColE1/pMB1/pBR322/pUC origin of replication
