[The description below was written by a language model from this plasmid's Addgene catalogue record and pLannotate feature annotations shown in this document.]
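Description:
pN3-pHluorinCAAX is a mammalian expression plasmid built on an N3-type backbone, about 4.8 kb in total. It is maintained in E. coli at high copy from a ColE1/pUC-type origin and selected with kanamycin. The resistance cassette is the dual-purpose NeoR/KanR gene (Tn5 aminoglycoside phosphotransferase). It is driven by a bacterial bla promoter for kanamycin selection and by the SV40 enhancer/early promoter, with an HSV TK polyadenylation signal, so transfected mammalian cells could also be selected with G418. An f1 origin is also present. Short annotated fragments of ble, bGH poly(A) and SV40 large T antigen appear to be backbone remnants rather than functional units.

The payload sits downstream of the human CMV immediate-early enhancer and promoter and a multiple cloning site, and is terminated by the SV40 poly(A) signal. It is a 765 bp open reading frame made up of superecliptic pHluorin, a pH-sensitive GFP variant that fluoresces brightly under blue excitation at neutral pH and dims in acidic conditions. This is fused at its C-terminus to a short fragment of human K-Ras, which corresponds to the CAAX prenylation motif in the plasmid name and would tether the sensor to the inner face of the plasma membrane.

The catalogue purpose line says the plasmid expresses a proton pump rhodopsin, but neither the insert name nor the feature table shows any rhodopsin, only the pHluorin-CAAX fusion. The construct therefore looks like the fluorescent pH reporter rather than the light-driven actuator. The associated publication describes an optogenetic method for mapping gap junctions, a setting in which a membrane-anchored pH indicator would plausibly report proton changes in cells coupled to pump-expressing neighbours, although the record does not state this role.
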