Addgene plasmid #123313: pN3-pHluorinCAAX
Purpose: Expresses the proton pump rhodopsin in mammalian cells under CMV promoter
Depositing lab: Yulong Li. Depositing organization: Peking University. Publication: PARIS, an optogenetic method for functionally mapping gap junctions. Wu L, Dong A, Dong L, Wang SQ, Li Y. Elife. 2019 Jan 14;8. pii: 43366. doi: 10.7554/eLife.43366. PubMed 30638447.
Backbone
  Vector backbone: N3
  Backbone size w/o insert (bp): 4009
  Vector type: Mammalian Expression
Growth in bacteria
  Bacterial resistance: Kanamycin, 50 μg/mL
  Growth temperature: 37°C
  Growth strain: DH5alpha
  Copy number: High Copy
Gene/Insert
  Gene/Insert name: pHluorinCAAX
  Species: H. sapiens (human)
  Insert size (bp): 765
  Promoter: CMV
  Cloning method: Gibson Cloning
Terms and licenses: Academic/Nonprofit Terms; Industry Terms: Not Available to Industry
How to cite: pN3-pHluorinCAAX was a gift from Yulong Li (Addgene plasmid # 123313 ; http://n2t.net/addgene:123313 ; RRID:Addgene_123313)
