LOCUS       Exported 4777 bp ds-DNA circular SYN 12-MAY-2021
DEFINITION  Expresses the proton pump rhodopsin in mammalian cells under CMV
            promoter.
ACCESSION   .
VERSION     .
KEYWORDS    pN3-pHluorinCAAX
SOURCE      synthetic DNA construct
  ORGANISM  synthetic DNA construct
REFERENCE   1 (bases 1 to 4777)
  AUTHORS   Wu L, Dong A, Dong L, Wang SQ, Li Y
  TITLE     PARIS, an optogenetic method for functionally mapping gap junctions.
  JOURNAL   Elife. 2019 Jan 14;8. pii: 43366. doi: 10.7554/eLife.43366.
  PUBMED    30638447
REFERENCE   2 (bases 1 to 4777)
  AUTHORS   .
  TITLE     Direct Submission
  JOURNAL   Exported May 12, 2021 from SnapGene Server 1.1.58
            http://www.snapgene.com
FEATURES             Location/Qualifiers
     source          1..4777
                     /organism="synthetic DNA construct"
                     /mol_type="other DNA"
     enhancer        109..412
                     /label=CMV enhancer
                     /note="human cytomegalovirus immediate early enhancer"
     promoter        413..616
                     /label=CMV promoter
                     /note="human cytomegalovirus (CMV) immediate early
                     promoter"
     primer_bind     567..587
                     /label=CMV-F
                     /note="Human CMV immediate early promoter, forward primer"
     misc_feature    657..713
                     /label=MCS
                     /note="multiple cloning site"
     regulatory      717..726
                     /regulatory_class="other"
                     /note="vertebrate consensus sequence for strong initiation
                     of translation (Kozak, 1987)"
     CDS             723..1439
                     /codon_start=1
                     /product="pH-sensitive mutant of green fluorescent protein
                     (Ng et al., 2002)"
                     /label=superecliptic pHluorin
                     /note="excited strongly by blue light at neutral pH but
                     minimally fluorescent at acidic pH"
                     /translation="MVSKGEELFTGVVPILVELDGDVNGHKFSVSGEGEGDATYGKLTL
                     KFICTTGKLPVPWPTLVTTLTYGVQCFSRYPDHMKRHDFFKSAMPEGYVQERTIFFKDD
                     GNYKTRAEVKFEGDTLVNRIELKGIDFKEDGNILGHKLEYNYNDHQVYIMADKQKNGIK
                     ANFKIRHNIEDGGVQLADHYQQNTPIGDGPVLLPDNHYLFTTSTLSKDPNEKRDHMVLL
                     EFVTAAGITHGMDELYK"
     primer_bind     complement(756..784)
                     /label=GFP-R
                     /note="GFP, reverse primer. Does NOT anneal to EGFP"
     primer_bind     1379..1399
                     /label=GFP-F
                     /note="GFP, forward primer. Does NOT anneal to EGFP"
     polyA_signal    1613..1734
                     /label=SV40 poly(A) signal
                     /note="SV40 polyadenylation signal"
     primer_bind     complement(1650..1669)
                     /label=SV40pA-R
                     /note="SV40 polyA, reverse primer"
     primer_bind     1704..1723
                     /label=EBV-rev
                     /note="SV40 polyA terminator, reverse primer"
     rep_origin      complement(1741..2196)
                     /direction=LEFT
                     /label=f1 ori
                     /note="f1 bacteriophage origin of replication; arrow
                     indicates direction of (+) strand synthesis"
     primer_bind     complement(1878..1899)
                     /label=F1ori-F
                     /note="F1 origin, forward primer"
     primer_bind     2090..2109
                     /label=F1ori-R
                     /note="F1 origin, reverse primer"
     promoter        2223..2327
                     /gene="bla"
                     /label=AmpR promoter
     promoter        2329..2686
                     /label=SV40 promoter
                     /note="SV40 enhancer and early promoter"
     primer_bind     complement(2352..2372)
                     /label=pBABE 3'
                     /note="SV40 enhancer, reverse primer for pBABE vectors"
     rep_origin      2537..2672
                     /label=SV40 ori
                     /note="SV40 origin of replication"
     primer_bind     2599..2618
                     /label=SV40pro-F
                     /note="SV40 promoter/origin, forward primer"
     CDS             2721..3515
                     /codon_start=1
                     /gene="aph(3')-II (or nptII)"
                     /product="aminoglycoside phosphotransferase from Tn5"
                     /label=NeoR/KanR
                     /note="confers resistance to neomycin, kanamycin, and G418
                     (Geneticin(R))"
                     /translation="MIEQDGLHAGSPAAWVERLFGYDWAQQTIGCSDAAVFRLSAQGRP
                     VLFVKTDLSGALNELQDEAARLSWLATTGVPCAAVLDVVTEAGRDWLLLGEVPGQDLLS
                     SHLAPAEKVSIMADAMRRLHTLDPATCPFDHQAKHRIERARTRMEAGLVDQDDLDEEHQ
                     GLAPAELFARLKASMPDGEDLVVTHGDACLPNIMVENGRFSGFIDCGRLGVADRYQDIA
                     LATRDIAEELGGEWADRFLVLYGIAAPDSQRIAFYRLLDEFF"
     primer_bind     complement(2775..2794)
                     /label=Neo-R
                     /note="Neomycin resistance gene, reverse primer"
     primer_bind     3385..3404
                     /label=Neo-F
                     /note="Neomycin resistance gene, forward primer"
     primer_bind     complement(3703..3722)
                     /label=TK-pA-R
                     /note="Thymidine kinase polyA, reverse primer"
     polyA_signal    3747..3794
                     /label=HSV TK poly(A) signal
                     /note="herpes simplex virus thymidine kinase
                     polyadenylation signal (Cole and Stacy, 1985)"
     rep_origin      4123..4711
                     /direction=RIGHT
                     /label=ori
                     /note="high-copy-number ColE1/pMB1/pBR322/pUC origin of
                     replication"
     primer_bind     4612..4631
                     /label=pBR322ori-F
                     /note="pBR322 origin, forward primer"
ORIGIN
        1 cctgcgttat cccctgattc tgtggataac cgtattaccg ccatgcatta gttattaata
       61 gtaatcaatt acggggtcat tagttcatag cccatatatg gagttccgcg ttacataact
      121 tacggtaaat ggcccgcctg gctgaccgcc caacgacccc cgcccattga cgtcaataat
      181 gacgtatgtt cccatagtaa cgccaatagg gactttccat tgacgtcaat gggtggagta
      241 tttacggtaa actgcccact tggcagtaca tcaagtgtat catatgccaa gtacgccccc
      301 tattgacgtc aatgacggta aatggcccgc ctggcattat gcccagtaca tgaccttatg
      361 ggactttcct acttggcagt acatctacgt attagtcatc gctattacca tggtgatgcg
      421 gttttggcag tacatcaatg ggcgtggata gcggtttgac tcacggggat ttccaagtct
      481 ccaccccatt gacgtcaatg ggagtttgtt ttggcaccaa aatcaacggg actttccaaa
      541 atgtcgtaac aactccgccc cattgacgca aatgggcggt aggcgtgtac ggtgggaggt
      601 ctatataagc agagctggtt tagtgaaccg tcagatccgc tagcgctacc ggactcagat
      661 ctcgagctca agcttcgaat tctgcagtcg acggtaccgc gggcccggga tccatcgcca
      721 ccatggtgag taaaggagaa gaacttttca ctggagttgt cccaattctt gttgaattag
      781 atggtgatgt taatgggcac aaattttctg tcagtggaga gggtgaaggt gatgcaacat
      841 acggaaaact tacccttaaa tttatttgca ctactggaaa actacctgtt ccttggccaa
      901 cacttgtcac tactttaact tatggtgttc aatgcttttc aagataccca gatcatatga
      961 aacggcatga ctttttcaag agtgccatgc ccgaaggtta tgtacaggaa agaactatat
     1021 ttttcaaaga tgacgggaac tacaagacac gtgctgaagt caagtttgaa ggtgataccc
     1081 ttgttaatag aatcgagtta aaaggtattg attttaaaga agatggaaac attcttggac
     1141 acaaattgga atacaactat aacgatcacc aggtgtacat catggcagac aaacaaaaga
     1201 atggaatcaa agctaacttc aaaattagac acaacattga agatggaggc gttcaactag
     1261 cagaccatta tcaacaaaat actccaattg gcgatgggcc cgtcctttta ccagacaacc
     1321 attacctgtt tacaacttct actctttcga aagatcccaa cgaaaagaga gaccacatgg
     1381 tccttcttga gtttgtaaca gctgctggga ttacacatgg catggatgaa ctatacaaag
     1441 atggtaaaaa gaagaaaaag aagtcaaaga caaagtgtgt aattatgtaa agcggccgcg
     1501 actctagatc ataatcagcc ataccacatt tgtagaggtt ttacttgctt taaaaaacct
     1561 cccacacctc cccctgaacc tgaaacataa aatgaatgca attgttgttg ttaacttgtt
     1621 tattgcagct tataatggtt acaaataaag caatagcatc acaaatttca caaataaagc
     1681 atttttttca ctgcattcta gttgtggttt gtccaaactc atcaatgtat cttaaggcgt
     1741 aaattgtaag cgttaatatt ttgttaaaat tcgcgttaaa tttttgttaa atcagctcat
     1801 tttttaacca ataggccgaa atcggcaaaa tcccttataa atcaaaagaa tagaccgaga
     1861 tagggttgag tgttgttcca gtttggaaca agagtccact attaaagaac gtggactcca
     1921 acgtcaaagg nnnnnnnnnn nnnnnnnnnn nnnnnnnnnn nnnnnnnnnn nnnnnnnnnt
     1981 nnnnnnnnnn nnnnnnnnnn nnnnnnnnnn nnnnnnnnnn nnnnnnnnnn nnnnnnnnnn
     2041 nnnnnnnnnn nnnnnnnnnn nnnnnnnnnn ngnnnnnnnn nnnnnnnnnn nnnnnnnnnn
     2101 nnnnnnnnnn nnnnnnnnnn nnnnnnnnnn nnnnnnnnnn nnnnnnnnnn nnnnnnnnnn
     2161 nnnnnnnnnn nnnnnnnnnn nnnnnnnnnn nnnnnncagg tggcactttt cggggaaatg
     2221 tgcgcggaac ccctatttgt ttatttttct aaatacattc aaatatgtat ccgctcatga
     2281 gacaataacc ctgataaatg cttcaataat attgaaaaag gaagagtcct gaggcggaaa
     2341 gaaccagctg tggaatgtgt gtcagttagg gtgtggaaag tccccaggct ccccagcagg
     2401 cagaagtatg caaagcatgc atctcaatta gtcagcaacc aggtgtggaa agtccccagg
     2461 ctccccagca ggcagaagta tgcaaagcat gcatctcaat tagtcagcaa ccatagtccc
     2521 gcccctaact ccgcccatcc cgcccctaac tccgcccagt tccgcccatt ctccgcccca
     2581 tggctgacta atttttttta tttatgcaga ggccgaggcc gcctcggcct ctgagctatt
     2641 ccagaagtag tgaggaggct tttttggagg cctaggcttt tgcaaagatc gatcaagaga
     2701 caggatgagg atcgtttcgc atgattgaac aagatggatt gcacgcaggt tctccggccg
     2761 cttgggtgga gaggctattc ggctatgact gggcacaaca gacaatcggc tgctctgatg
     2821 ccgccgtgtt ccggctgtca gcgcaggggc gcccggttct ttttgtcaag accgacctgt
     2881 ccggtgccct gaatgaactg caagacgagg cagcgcggct atcgtggctg gccacgacgg
     2941 gcgttccttg cgcagctgtg ctcgacgttg tcactgaagc gggaagggac tggctgctat
     3001 tgggcgaagt gccggggcag gatctcctgt catctcacct tgctcctgcc gagaaagtat
     3061 ccatcatggc tgatgcaatg cggcggctgc atacgcttga tccggctacc tgcccattcg
     3121 accaccaagc gaaacatcgc atcgagcgag cacgtactcg gatggaagcc ggtcttgtcg
     3181 atcaggatga tctggacgaa gagcatcagg ggctcgcgcc agccgaactg ttcgccaggc
     3241 tcaaggcgag catgcccgac ggcgaggatc tcgtcgtgac ccatggcgat gcctgcttgc
     3301 cgaatatcat ggtggaaaat ggccgctttt ctggattcat cgactgtggc cggctgggtg
     3361 tggcggaccg ctatcaggac atagcgttgg ctacccgtga tattgctgaa gagcttggcg
     3421 gcgaatgggc tgaccgcttc ctcgtgcttt acggtatcgc cgctcccgat tcgcagcgca
     3481 tcgccttcta tcgccttctt gacgagttct tctgagcggg actctggggt tcgaaatgac
     3541 cgaccaagcg acgcccaacc tgccatcacg agatttcgat tccaccgccg ccttctatga
     3601 aaggttgggc ttcggaatcg ttttccggga cgccggctgg atgatcctcc agcgcgggga
     3661 tctcatgctg gagttcttcg cccaccctag ggggaggcta actgaaacac ggaaggagac
     3721 aataccggaa ggaacccgcg ctatgacggc aataaaaaga cagaataaaa cgcacggtgt
     3781 tgggtcgttt gttcataaac gcggggttcg gtcccagggc tggcactctg tcgatacccc
     3841 accgagaccc cattggggcc aatacgcccg cgtttcttcc ttttccccac cccacccccc
     3901 aagttcgggt gaaggcccag ggctcgcagc caacgtcggg gcggcaggcc ctgccatagc
     3961 ctcaggttac tcatatatac tttagattga tttaaaactt catttttaat ttaaaaggat
     4021 ctaggtgaag atcctttttg ataatctcat gaccaaaatc ccttaacgtg agttttcgtt
     4081 ccactgagcg tcagaccccg tagaaaagat caaaggatct tcttgagatc ctttttttct
     4141 gcgcgtaatc tgctgcttgc aaacaaaaaa accaccgcta ccagcggtgg tttgtttgcc
     4201 ggatcaagag ctaccaactc tttttccgaa ggtaactggc ttcagcagag cgcagatacc
     4261 aaatactgtt cttctagtgt agccgtagtt aggccaccac ttcaagaact ctgtagcacc
     4321 gcctacatac ctcgctctgc taatcctgtt accagtggct gctgccagtg gcgataagtc
     4381 gtgtcttacc gggttggact caagacgata gttaccggat aaggcgcagc ggtcgggctg
     4441 aacggggggt tcgtgcacac agcccagctt ggagcgaacg acctacaccg aactgagata
     4501 cctacagcgt gagctatgag aaagcgccac gcttcccgaa gggagaaagg cggacaggta
     4561 tccggtaagc ggcagggtcg gaacaggaga gcgcacgagg gagcttccag ggggaaacgc
     4621 ctggtatctt tatagtcctg tcgggtttcg ccacctctga cttgagcgtc gatttttgtg
     4681 atgctcgtca ggggggcgga gcctatggaa aaacgccagc aacgcggcct ttttacggtt
     4741 cctggccttt tgctggcctt ttgctcacat gttcttt
//
